Addgene plasmid #75882: SBK2 gRNA (BRDN0001147500)
Purpose: 3rd generation lentiviral gRNA plasmid targeting human SBK2
Depositing lab: John Doench & David Root. Depositing organization: Broad Institute. Publication: Optimized sgRNA design to maximize activity and minimize off-target effects of CRISPR-Cas9. Doench JG, Fusi N, Sullender M, Hegde M, Vaimberg EW, Donovan KF, Smith I, Tothova Z, Wilen C, Orchard R, Virgin HW, Listgarten J, Root DE. Nat Biotechnol. 2016 Jan 18. doi: 10.1038/nbt.3437. PubMed 26780180.
Backbone
  Vector backbone: lentiGuide-Puro
  Backbone manufacturer: Zhang Lab (Addgene plasmid # 52963)
  Vector type: Mammalian Expression, Lentiviral, CRISPR
  Selectable markers: Puromycin
Growth in bacteria
  Bacterial resistance: Ampicillin, 100 μg/mL
  Growth temperature: 37°C
  Growth strain: DH5alpha
  Copy number: High Copy
Gene/Insert
  Gene/Insert name: SBK2 (alt names: SBK2; NM_001101401.2)
  gRNA/shRNA sequence: AATGCCGTAGGCCGTCACGA
  Species: H. sapiens (human)
  Entrez Gene: SBK2 (a.k.a. SGK069)
  Promoter: hU6
  Cloning method: Unknown
  Sequencing primers: 5′ U6-F; 3′ pS2-R
Terms and licenses: Academic/Nonprofit Terms; Industry Terms: Not Available to Industry
Depositor comments: The gRNA was designed to target the following Genbank reference sequence(s): NM_001101401.2. Note that this plasmid does NOT contain Cas9. It should be used in conjunction with lentiCas9-Blast (Addgene #52962) or otherwise with cell lines already expressing Cas9. Browse the full kinome gRNA library at http://www.addgene.org/pooled-library/broadgpp-human-kinome/ or visit http://www.broadinstitute.org/rnai/public/ for detailed protocols and information.
How to cite: SBK2 gRNA (BRDN0001147500) was a gift from John Doench & David Root (Addgene plasmid # 75882 ; http://n2t.net/addgene:75882 ; RRID:Addgene_75882)
