[The description below was written by a language model from this plasmid's Addgene catalogue record and pLannotate feature annotations shown in this document.]
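Description:
SBK2 gRNA (BRDN0001147500) is a third-generation lentiviral guide RNA plasmid built on the lentiGuide-Puro backbone and designed to target the human kinase gene SBK2. It is propagated in E. coli as a high-copy plasmid through a ColE1/pUC-type origin with ampicillin selection from the β-lactamase gene. The bacterial portion also carries an f1 origin, remnants of the lac region and T3/T7 promoters, and an SV40 origin and polyadenylation signal lie downstream of the viral cassette.

The transfer cassette begins with an RSV promoter fused to a truncated HIV-1 5' LTR, which makes genomic RNA production independent of Tat. It continues through the Ψ packaging signal with a partial gag sequence, the Rev response element and a cPPT/CTS, and ends in a self-inactivating ΔU3 3' LTR. Between the LTRs are two expression units. A human U6 RNA polymerase III promoter drives the SBK2-specific spacer joined to the Streptococcus pyogenes Cas9 guide scaffold. An EF-1α core promoter with its intron A drives puromycin N-acetyltransferase, followed by a WPRE to enhance transcript expression, so transduced mammalian cells can be selected with puromycin.

The plasmid does not encode Cas9. It is meant to be used alongside a separate Cas9 vector such as lentiCas9-Blast, or in cells that already express Cas9, to disrupt SBK2. The guide was designed against a RefSeq SBK2 transcript and belongs to a human kinome gRNA collection associated with work on optimized sgRNA design. The cloning method is not recorded.
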