Features (pLannotate 1.2.2; 29 found; start..end, strand, type, name):
     14..80      +  CDS            small t antigen (fragment): SV40 (simian virus 40) small t antigen
    106..317     +  promoter       EF-1α core promoter: core promoter for human elongation factor EF-1α
    318..1256    +  intron         EF-1α intron A: intron upstream of the start codon of human EF-1α
   1278..1877    +  CDS            PuroR (fragment): puromycin N-acetyltransferase; pac from Streptomyces; confers resistance to puromycin
   1893..2481    +  misc_feature   WPRE: woodchuck hepatitis virus posttranscriptional regulatory element
   2532..2551    +  misc_feature   cPPT/CTS (fragment): central polypurine tract and central termination sequence of HIV-1
   2553..2786    +  LTR            3' LTR (ΔU3): self-inactivating 3' long terminal repeat (LTR) from HIV-1
   2864..2985    +  polyA_signal   SV40 poly(A) signal: SV40 polyadenylation signal
   3025..3160    +  rep_origin     SV40 ori: SV40 origin of replication
   3181..3199    -  promoter       T7 promoter: promoter for bacteriophage T7 RNA polymerase
   3207..3362    +  CDS            lacZα (fragment): LacZα fragment of β-galactosidase; lacZ fragment
   3367..3795    +  rep_origin     f1 ori (sequence partly withheld): f1 bacteriophage origin of replication; arrow indicates direction of (+) strand synthesis
   3848..3952    +  promoter       AmpR promoter: bla
   3953..4813    +  CDS            AmpR: β-lactamase; bla; confers resistance to ampicillin, carbenicillin, and related antibiotics
   4984..5572    +  rep_origin     ori: high-copy-number ColE1/pMB1/pBR322/pUC origin of replication
   5755..5847    +  CDS            lacI (fragment): lac repressor; lacI; The lac repressor binds to the lac operator to inhibit transcription in E. coli. This inhibition can be relieved by adding lactose or isopropyl-β-D-thiogalactopyranoside (IPTG).
   5860..5881    +  protein_bind   CAP binding site: CAP binding activates transcription in the presence of cAMP. E. coli catabolite activator protein
   5896..5926    +  promoter       lac promoter: promoter for the E. coli lac operon
   5934..5950    +  protein_bind   lac operator: The lac repressor binds to the lac operator to inhibit transcription in E. coli. This inhibition can be relieved by adding lactose or isopropyl-β-D-thiogalactopyranoside (IPTG). lac repressor encoded by lacI
   5995..6013    +  promoter       T3 promoter: promoter for bacteriophage T3 RNA polymerase
   6041..6267    +  promoter       RSV promoter: Rous sarcoma virus enhancer/promoter
   6268..6448    +  LTR            5' LTR (truncated): truncated 5' long terminal repeat (LTR) from HIV-1
   6495..6620    +  misc_feature   HIV-1 Ψ: packaging signal of human immunodeficiency virus type 1
   6604..6967    +  CDS            HIV-1 gag (fragment): gag protein from human immunodeficiency virus 1; gag
   7113..7346    +  misc_feature   RRE: The Rev response element (RRE) of HIV-1 allows for Rev-dependent mRNA export from the nucleus to the cytoplasm.
   7723..7749    +  CDS            Rev (fragment): human immunodeficiency virus 1 (HIV-1) Rev protein; rev; enhances nuclear export of unspliced and incompletely spliced viral mRNAs
   7753..7993    +  promoter       U6 promoter: RNA polymerase III promoter for human U6 snRNA
   8023..8098    +  misc_RNA       gRNA scaffold: guide RNA scaffold for the Streptococcus pyogenes CRISPR/Cas9 system
   8154..8271    +  misc_feature   cPPT/CTS: central polypurine tract and central termination sequence of HIV-1
>Addgene plasmid #75882 | SBK2 gRNA (BRDN0001147500) | addgene full sequence | sequence record 184752 | Addgene Assembled Sequence
CCCGGGTGCAAAGATGGATAAAGTTTTAAACAGAGAGGAATCTTTGCAGCTAATGGACCTTCTAGGTCTT
GAAAGGAGTGGGAATTGGCTCCGGTGCCCGTCAGTGGGCAGAGCGCACATCGCCCACAGTCCCCGAGAAG
TTGGGGGGAGGGGTCGGCAATTGATCCGGTGCCTAGAGAAGGTGGCGCGGGGTAAACTGGGAAAGTGATG
TCGTGTACTGGCTCCGCCTTTTTCCCGAGGGTGGGGGAGAACCGTATATAAGTGCAGTAGTCGCCGTGAA
CGTTCTTTTTCGCAACGGGTTTGCCGCCAGAACACAGGTAAGTGCCGTGTGTGGTTCCCGCGGGCCTGGC
CTCTTTACGGGTTATGGCCCTTGCGTGCCTTGAATTACTTCCACCTGGCTGCAGTACGTGATTCTTGATC
CCGAGCTTCGGGTTGGAAGTGGGTGGGAGAGTTCGAGGCCTTGCGCTTAAGGAGCCCCTTCGCCTCGTGC
TTGAGTTGAGGCCTGGCCTGGGCGCTGGGGCCGCCGCGTGCGAATCTGGTGGCACCTTCGCGCCTGTCTC
GCTGCTTTCGATAAGTCTCTAGCCATTTAAAATTTTTGATGACCTGCTGCGACGCTTTTTTTCTGGCAAG
ATAGTCTTGTAAATGCGGGCCAAGATCTGCACACTGGTATTTCGGTTTTTGGGGCCGCGGGCGGCGACGG
GGCCCGTGCGTCCCAGCGCACATGTTCGGCGAGGCGGGGCCTGCGAGCGCGGCCACCGAGAATCGGACGG
GGGTAGTCTCAAGCTGGCCGGCCTGCTCTGGTGCCTGGCCTCGCGCCGCCGTGTATCGCCCCGCCCTGGG
CGGCAAGGCTGGCCCGGTCGGCACCAGTTGCGTGAGCGGAAAGATGGCCGCTTCCCGGCCCTGCTGCAGG
GAGCTCAAAATGGAGGACGCGGCGCTCGGGAGAGCGGGCGGGTGAGTCACCCACACAAAGGAAAAGGGCC
TTTCCGTCCTCAGCCGTCGCTTCATGTGACTCCACGGAGTACCGGGCGCCGTCCAGGCACCTCGATTAGT
TCTCGAGCTTTTGGAGTACGTCGTCTTTAGGTTGGGGGGAGGGGTTTTATGCGATGGAGTTTCCCCACAC
TGAGTGGGTGGAGACTGAAGTTAGGCCAGCTTGGCACTTGATGTAATTCTCCTTGGAATTTGCCCTTTTT
GAGTTTGGATCTTGGTTCATTCTCAAGCCTCAGACAGTGGTTCAAAGTTTTTTTCTTCCATTTCAGGTGT
CGTGACGTACGGCCACCATGACCGAGTACAAGCCCACGGTGCGCCTCGCCACCCGCGACGACGTCCCCAG
GGCCGTACGCACCCTCGCCGCCGCGTTCGCCGACTACCCCGCCACGCGCCACACCGTCGATCCGGACCGC
CACATCGAGCGGGTCACCGAGCTGCAAGAACTCTTCCTCACGCGCGTCGGGCTCGACATCGGCAAGGTGT
GGGTCGCGGACGACGGCGCCGCCGTGGCGGTCTGGACCACGCCGGAGAGCGTCGAAGCGGGGGCGGTGTT
CGCCGAGATCGGCCCGCGCATGGCCGAGTTGAGCGGTTCCCGGCTGGCCGCGCAGCAACAGATGGAAGGC
CTCCTGGCGCCGCACCGGCCCAAGGAGCCCGCGTGGTTCCTGGCCACCGTCGGAGTCTCGCCCGACCACC
AGGGCAAGGGTCTGGGCAGCGCCGTCGTGCTCCCCGGAGTGGAGGCGGCCGAGCGCGCCGGGGTGCCCGC
CTTCCTGGAGACCTCCGCGCCCCGCAACCTCCCCTTCTACGAGCGGCTCGGCTTCACCGTCACCGCCGAC
GTCGAGGTGCCCGAAGGACCGCGCACCTGGTGCATGACCCGCAAGCCCGGTGCCTGAACGCGTTAAGTCG
ACAATCAACCTCTGGATTACAAAATTTGTGAAAGATTGACTGGTATTCTTAACTATGTTGCTCCTTTTAC
GCTATGTGGATACGCTGCTTTAATGCCTTTGTATCATGCTATTGCTTCCCGTATGGCTTTCATTTTCTCC
TCCTTGTATAAATCCTGGTTGCTGTCTCTTTATGAGGAGTTGTGGCCCGTTGTCAGGCAACGTGGCGTGG
TGTGCACTGTGTTTGCTGACGCAACCCCCACTGGTTGGGGCATTGCCACCACCTGTCAGCTCCTTTCCGG
GACTTTCGCTTTCCCCCTCCCTATTGCCACGGCGGAACTCATCGCCGCCTGCCTTGCCCGCTGCTGGACA
GGGGCTCGGCTGTTGGGCACTGACAATTCCGTGGTGTTGTCGGGGAAATCATCGTCCTTTCCTTGGCTGC
TCGCCTGTGTTGCCACCTGGATTCTGCGCGGGACGTCCTTCTGCTACGTCCCTTCGGCCCTCAATCCAGC
GGACCTTCCTTCCCGCGGCCTGCTGCCGGCTCTGCGGCCTCTTCCGCGTCTTCGCCTTCGCCCTCAGACG
AGTCGGATCTCCCTTTGGGCCGCCTCCCCGCGTCGACTTTAAGACCAATGACTTACAAGGCAGCTGTAGA
TCTTAGCCACTTTTTAAAAGAAAAGGGGGGACTGGAAGGGCTAATTCACTCCCAACGAAGACAAGATCTG
CTTTTTGCTTGTACTGGGTCTCTCTGGTTAGACCAGATCTGAGCCTGGGAGCTCTCTGGCTAACTAGGGA
ACCCACTGCTTAAGCCTCAATAAAGCTTGCCTTGAGTGCTTCAAGTAGTGTGTGCCCGTCTGTTGTGTGA
CTCTGGTAACTAGAGATCCCTCAGACCCTTTTAGTCAGTGTGGAAAATCTCTAGCAGTACGTATAGTAGT
TCATGTCATCTTATTATTCAGTATTTATAACTTGCAAAGAAATGAATATCAGAGAGTGAGAGGAACTTGT
TTATTGCAGCTTATAATGGTTACAAATAAAGCAATAGCATCACAAATTTCACAAATAAAGCATTTTTTTC
ACTGCATTCTAGTTGTGGTTTGTCCAAACTCATCAATGTATCTTATCATGTCTGGCTCTAGCTATCCCGC
CCCTAACTCCGCCCATCCCGCCCCTAACTCCGCCCAGTTCCGCCCATTCTCCGCCCCATGGCTGACTAAT
TTTTTTTATTTATGCAGAGGCCGAGGCCGCCTCGGCCTCTGAGCTATTCCAGAAGTAGTGAGGAGGCTTT
TTTGGAGGCCTAGGGACGTACCCAATTCGCCCTATAGTGAGTCGTATTACGCGCGCTCACTGGCCGTCGT
TTTACAACGTCGTGACTGGGAAAACCCTGGCGTTACCCAACTTAATCGCCTTGCAGCACATCCCCCTTTC
GCCAGCTGGCGTAATAGCGAAGAGGCCCGCACCGATCGCCCTTCCCAACAGTTGCGCAGCCTGAATGGCG
AATGGG
[124 nt withheld, positions 3367-3490]
C
[91 nt withheld, positions 3492-3582]
A
[49 nt withheld, positions 3584-3632]
CCTTTGACGTTGGAGTCCACGTTCTTT
[37 nt withheld, positions 3660-3696]
ACCCTATCTCGGTCTATTCTTTTGATTTATAAGGGATTTTGCCGATTTCGGCCTATTGGTTAAAAAATGA
GCTGATTTAACAAAAATTTAACGCGAATTTTAACAAAATATTAACGCTTACAATTTAGGTGGCACTTTTC
GGGGAAATGTGCGCGGAACCCCTATTTGTTTATTTTTCTAAATACATTCAAATATGTATCCGCTCATGAG
ACAATAACCCTGATAAATGCTTCAATAATATTGAAAAAGGAAGAGTATGAGTATTCAACATTTCCGTGTC
GCCCTTATTCCCTTTTTTGCGGCATTTTGCCTTCCTGTTTTTGCTCACCCAGAAACGCTGGTGAAAGTAA
AAGATGCTGAAGATCAGTTGGGTGCACGAGTGGGTTACATCGAACTGGATCTCAACAGCGGTAAGATCCT
TGAGAGTTTTCGCCCCGAAGAACGTTTTCCAATGATGAGCACTTTTAAAGTTCTGCTATGTGGCGCGGTA
TTATCCCGTATTGACGCCGGGCAAGAGCAACTCGGTCGCCGCATACACTATTCTCAGAATGACTTGGTTG
AGTACTCACCAGTCACAGAAAAGCATCTTACGGATGGCATGACAGTAAGAGAATTATGCAGTGCTGCCAT
AACCATGAGTGATAACACTGCGGCCAACTTACTTCTGACAACGATCGGAGGACCGAAGGAGCTAACCGCT
TTTTTGCACAACATGGGGGATCATGTAACTCGCCTTGATCGTTGGGAACCGGAGCTGAATGAAGCCATAC
CAAACGACGAGCGTGACACCACGATGCCTGTAGCAATGGCAACAACGTTGCGCAAACTATTAACTGGCGA
ACTACTTACTCTAGCTTCCCGGCAACAATTAATAGACTGGATGGAGGCGGATAAAGTTGCAGGACCACTT
CTGCGCTCGGCCCTTCCGGCTGGCTGGTTTATTGCTGATAAATCTGGAGCCGGTGAGCGTGGGTCTCGCG
GTATCATTGCAGCACTGGGGCCAGATGGTAAGCCCTCCCGTATCGTAGTTATCTACACGACGGGGAGTCA
GGCAACTATGGATGAACGAAATAGACAGATCGCTGAGATAGGTGCCTCACTGATTAAGCATTGGTAACTG
TCAGACCAAGTTTACTCATATATACTTTAGATTGATTTAAAACTTCATTTTTAATTTAAAAGGATCTAGG
TGAAGATCCTTTTTGATAATCTCATGACCAAAATCCCTTAACGTGAGTTTTCGTTCCACTGAGCGTCAGA
CCCCGTAGAAAAGATCAAAGGATCTTCTTGAGATCCTTTTTTTCTGCGCGTAATCTGCTGCTTGCAAACA
AAAAAACCACCGCTACCAGCGGTGGTTTGTTTGCCGGATCAAGAGCTACCAACTCTTTTTCCGAAGGTAA
CTGGCTTCAGCAGAGCGCAGATACCAAATACTGTTCTTCTAGTGTAGCCGTAGTTAGGCCACCACTTCAA
GAACTCTGTAGCACCGCCTACATACCTCGCTCTGCTAATCCTGTTACCAGTGGCTGCTGCCAGTGGCGAT
AAGTCGTGTCTTACCGGGTTGGACTCAAGACGATAGTTACCGGATAAGGCGCAGCGGTCGGGCTGAACGG
GGGGTTCGTGCACACAGCCCAGCTTGGAGCGAACGACCTACACCGAACTGAGATACCTACAGCGTGAGCT
ATGAGAAAGCGCCACGCTTCCCGAAGGGAGAAAGGCGGACAGGTATCCGGTAAGCGGCAGGGTCGGAACA
GGAGAGCGCACGAGGGAGCTTCCAGGGGGAAACGCCTGGTATCTTTATAGTCCTGTCGGGTTTCGCCACC
TCTGACTTGAGCGTCGATTTTTGTGATGCTCGTCAGGGGGGCGGAGCCTATGGAAAAACGCCAGCAACGC
GGCCTTTTTACGGTTCCTGGCCTTTTGCTGGCCTTTTGCTCACATGTTCTTTCCTGCGTTATCCCCTGAT
TCTGTGGATAACCGTATTACCGCCTTTGAGTGAGCTGATACCGCTCGCCGCAGCCGAACGACCGAGCGCA
GCGAGTCAGTGAGCGAGGAAGCGGAAGAGCGCCCAATACGCAAACCGCCTCTCCCCGCGCGTTGGCCGAT
TCATTAATGCAGCTGGCACGACAGGTTTCCCGACTGGAAAGCGGGCAGTGAGCGCAACGCAATTAATGTG
AGTTAGCTCACTCATTAGGCACCCCAGGCTTTACACTTTATGCTTCCGGCTCGTATGTTGTGTGGAATTG
TGAGCGGATAACAATTTCACACAGGAAACAGCTATGACCATGATTACGCCAAGCGCGCAATTAACCCTCA
CTAAAGGGAACAAAAGCTGGAGCTGCAAGCTTAATGTAGTCTTATGCAATACTCTTGTAGTCTTGCAACA
TGGTAACGATGAGTTAGCAACATGCCTTACAAGGAGAGAAAAAGCACCGTGCATGCCGATTGGTGGAAGT
AAGGTGGTACGATCGTGCCTTATTAGGAAGGCAACAGACGGGTCTGACATGGATTGGACGAACCACTGAA
TTGCCGCATTGCAGAGATATTGTATTTAAGTGCCTAGCTCGATACATAAACGGGTCTCTCTGGTTAGACC
AGATCTGAGCCTGGGAGCTCTCTGGCTAACTAGGGAACCCACTGCTTAAGCCTCAATAAAGCTTGCCTTG
AGTGCTTCAAGTAGTGTGTGCCCGTCTGTTGTGTGACTCTGGTAACTAGAGATCCCTCAGACCCTTTTAG
TCAGTGTGGAAAATCTCTAGCAGTGGCGCCCGAACAGGGACTTGAAAGCGAAAGGGAAACCAGAGGAGCT
CTCTCGACGCAGGACTCGGCTTGCTGAAGCGCGCACGGCAAGAGGCGAGGGGCGGCGACTGGTGAGTACG
CCAAAAATTTTGACTAGCGGAGGCTAGAAGGAGAGAGATGGGTGCGAGAGCGTCAGTATTAAGCGGGGGA
GAATTAGATCGCGATGGGAAAAAATTCGGTTAAGGCCAGGGGGAAAGAAAAAATATAAATTAAAACATAT
AGTATGGGCAAGCAGGGAGCTAGAACGATTCGCAGTTAATCCTGGCCTGTTAGAAACATCAGAAGGCTGT
AGACAAATACTGGGACAGCTACAACCATCCCTTCAGACAGGATCAGAAGAACTTAGATCATTATATAATA
CAGTAGCAACCCTCTATTGTGTGCATCAAAGGATAGAGATAAAAGACACCAAGGAAGCTTTAGACAAGAT
AGAGGAAGAGCAAAACAAAAGTAAGACCACCGCACAGCAAGCGGCCGCTGATCTTCAGACCTGGAGGAGG
AGATATGAGGGACAATTGGAGAAGTGAATTATATAAATATAAAGTAGTAAAAATTGAACCATTAGGAGTA
GCACCCACCAAGGCAAAGAGAAGAGTGGTGCAGAGAGAAAAAAGAGCAGTGGGAATAGGAGCTTTGTTCC
TTGGGTTCTTGGGAGCAGCAGGAAGCACTATGGGCGCAGCGTCAATGACGCTGACGGTACAGGCCAGACA
ATTATTGTCTGGTATAGTGCAGCAGCAGAACAATTTGCTGAGGGCTATTGAGGCGCAACAGCATCTGTTG
CAACTCACAGTCTGGGGCATCAAGCAGCTCCAGGCAAGAATCCTGGCTGTGGAAAGATACCTAAAGGATC
AACAGCTCCTGGGGATTTGGGGTTGCTCTGGAAAACTCATTTGCACCACTGCTGTGCCTTGGAATGCTAG
TTGGAGTAATAAATCTCTGGAACAGATTTGGAATCACACGACCTGGATGGAGTGGGACAGAGAAATTAAC
AATTACACAAGCTTAATACACTCCTTAATTGAAGAATCGCAAAACCAGCAAGAAAAGAATGAACAAGAAT
TATTGGAATTAGATAAATGGGCAAGTTTGTGGAATTGGTTTAACATAACAAATTGGCTGTGGTATATAAA
ATTATTCATAATGATAGTAGGAGGCTTGGTAGGTTTAAGAATAGTTTTTGCTGTACTTTCTATAGTGAAT
AGAGTTAGGCAGGGATATTCACCATTATCGTTTCAGACCCACCTCCCAACCCCGAGGGGACCCAGAGAGG
GCCTATTTCCCATGATTCCTTCATATTTGCATATACGATACAAGGCTGTTAGAGAGATAATTAGAATTAA
TTTGACTGTAAACACAAAGATATTAGTACAAAATACGTGACGTAGAAAGTAATAATTTCTTGGGTAGTTT
GCAGTTTTAAAATTATGTTTTAAAATGGACTATCATATGCTTACCGTAACTTGAAAGTATTTCGATTTCT
TGGCTTTATATATCTTGTGGAAAGGACGAAACACCGAATGCCGTAGGCCGTCACGAGTTTTAGAGCTAGA
AATAGCAAGTTAAAATAAGGCTAGTCCGTTATCAACTTGAAAAAGTGGCACCGAGTCGGTGCTTTTTTAA
GCTTGGCGTAACTAGATCTTGAGACAAATGGCAGTATTCATCCACAATTTTAAAAGAAAAGGGGGGATTG
GGGGGTACAGTGCAGGGGAAAGAATAGTAGACATAATAGCAACAGACATACAAACTAAAGAATTACAAAA
ACAAATTACAAAAATTCAAAATTTTCGGGTTTATTACAGGGACAGCAGAGATCCACTTTGGCGCCGGCTC
GAGGGGG
