>Addgene plasmid #75882 | SBK2 gRNA (BRDN0001147500) | depositor partial sequence | sequence record 143342 | Target Sequence
AATGCCGTAGGCCGTCACGA
