>Addgene plasmid #75882 | SBK2 gRNA (BRDN0001147500) | addgene partial sequence | sequence record 184751 | hU6-F
TAGAAAGTAATAATTTCTTGGGTAGTTTGCAGTTTTAAAATTATGTTTTAAAATGGACTATCATATGCTT
ACCGTAACTTGAAAGTATTTCGATTTCTTGGCTTTATATATCTTGTGGAAAGGACGAAACACCGAATGCC
GTAGGCCGTCACGAGTTTTAGAGCTAGAAATAGCAAGTTAAAATAAGGCTAGTCCGTTATCAACTTGAAA
AAGTGGCACCGAGTCGGTGCTTTTTTAAGCTTGGCGTAACTAGATCTTGAGACAAATGGCAGTATTCATC
CACAATTTTAAAAGAAAAGGGGGGATTGGGGGGTACAGTGCAGGGGAAAGAATAGTAGACATAATAGCAA
CAGACATACAAACTAAAGAATTACAAAAACAAATTACAAAAATTCAAAATTTTCGGGTTTATTACAGGGA
CAGCAGAGATCCACTTTGGCGCCGGCTCGAGGGGGCCCGGGTGCAAAGATGGATAAAGTTTTAAACAGAG
AGGAATCTTTGCAGCTAATGGACCTTCTAGGTCTTGAAAGGAGTGGGAATTGGCTCCGGTGCCCGTCAGT
GGGCAGAGCG
